>Addgene plasmid #20410 | pKEN GFP mut3 | addgene partial sequence | sequence record 26495 | 20410 with T7
TAATGNGNGGAANTCGAGCTCGGTACCCGGGGANCCTCTAGATTTAAGAAGGAGATATACATATGAGTAA
AGGAGAAGAACTTTTCACTGGAGTTGTCCCAATTCTTGTTGAATTAGATGGTGATGTTAATGGGCACAAA
TTTTCTGTCAGTGGAGAGGGTGAAGGTGATGCAACATACGGAAAACTTACCCTTAAATTTATTTGCACTA
CTGGAAAACTACCTGTTCCATGGCCAACACTTGTCACTACTTTCGGTTATGGTGTTCAATGCTTTGCGAG
ATACCCAGATCATATGAAACAGCATGACTTTTTCAAGAGTGCCATGCCCGAAGGTTATGTACAGGAAAGA
ACTATATTTTTCAAAGATGACGGGAACTACAAGACACGTGCTGAAGTCAAGTTTGAAGGTGATACCCTTG
TTAATAGAATCGAGTTAAAAGGTATTGATTTTAAAGAAGATGGAAACATTCTTGGACACAAATTGGAATA
CAACTATAACTCACACAATGTATACATCATGGCAGACAAACAAAAGAATGGAATCAAAGTTAACTTCAAA
ATTAGACACAACATTGAAGATGGAAGCGTTCAACTAGCAGACCATTATCAACAAAATACTCCAATTGGCG
ATGGCCCTGTCCTTTTACCAGACAACCATTACCTGTCCACACAATCTGCCCTTTCGAAAGATCCCAACGA
AAAGAGAGACCACATGGTCCTTCTTGAGTTTGTAACAGCTGCTGGGA
