[The description below was written by a language model from this plasmid's Addgene catalogue record.]
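Description:
pKEN GFP mut3 is a bacterial expression plasmid that carries a brightness-optimized variant of the Aequorea victoria green fluorescent protein in the pKEN backbone. The backbone is about 3.5 kb, is maintained at high copy number in E. coli, and is selected with ampicillin. The record does not name the origin of replication, and no feature table is available to confirm other backbone elements. The listing of T7 and T3 as flanking sequencing primers indicates that those primer sites border the polylinker.

The insert is a roughly 716 bp GFP coding sequence with the substitutions S65G and S72A, which define the mut3 allele, one of the mutants isolated by fluorescence-activated cell sorting for improved fluorescence in bacteria. It was cloned into the polylinker as an XbaI–PstI fragment, and both sites were retained. The XbaI site was engineered at the start of GFP, and an NdeI site overlapping the start codon offers another way to exchange or subclone the open reading frame. Expression is driven by an IPTG-inducible promoter supplied by the vector, although the record does not specify which promoter this is.

The depositors consider mut3 probably the best of their variants for expression in bacteria, which makes the plasmid a useful source of a bright GFP for reporter work, flow cytometry and the construction of fusions. They also note that the promoter is leaky enough to cause problems. GFP overproduction makes cells osmosensitive, so some host strains can lyse in standard medium even without inducer. The depositors point to low-salt medium or hosts that strongly overproduce the LacI repressor as ways to avoid this.
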