Addgene plasmid #20410: pKEN GFP mut3
Depositing lab: Stanley Falkow & Raphael Valdivia. Depositing organization: Stanford University. Publication: FACS-optimized mutants of the green fluorescent protein (GFP). Cormack BP, Valdivia RH, Falkow S. Gene. 1996 . 173(1 Spec No):33-8. 10.1016/0378-1119(95)00685-0 PubMed 8707053.
Backbone
  Vector backbone: pKEN
  Backbone manufacturer: Ezaz-Nikpay et al, 1994 Protein Science
  Backbone size w/o insert (bp): 3531
  Vector type: Bacterial Expression
Growth in bacteria
  Bacterial resistance: Ampicillin, 100 μg/mL
  Growth temperature: 37°C
  Growth strain: DH5alpha
  Copy number: High Copy
Gene/Insert
  Gene/Insert name: GFP
  Species: Aequorea victoria
  Insert size (bp): 716
  Mutation: S65G S72A
  Cloning method: Restriction Enzyme; 5′ cloning site XbaI (not destroyed); 3′ cloning site PstI (not destroyed)
  Sequencing primers: 5′ T7; 3′ T3
Terms and licenses: Academic/Nonprofit Terms; Industry Terms: Not Available to Industry
Depositor comments: An XbaI site was introduced at the beginning of GFP, see attached map for more details. The protein is expressed from IPTG inducible promoter in pKEN vector. GFP is cloned as XbaI-PstI fragment into the polylinker; there is also NdeI site at the AUG that can be used. Mut 3 is probably best for expression in bacteria. Overexpression of GFP renders the cells osmosensitive. In the absence of IPTG, DH12 carrying the enclosed plasmids will lyse in LB. We recommend growing this plasmid in low salt LB (<5g/L NaCl); alternatively use E.coli strain that grossly overproduces lacI and totally shuts expression down.
How to cite: pKEN GFP mut3 was a gift from Stanley Falkow & Raphael Valdivia (Addgene plasmid # 20410 ; http://n2t.net/addgene:20410 ; RRID:Addgene_20410)
